Addgene plasmid #21402: pEGFP-N1-PHD3
Depositing lab: Eric Metzen. Depositing organization: Universitaet Duisburg-Essen. Publication: Intracellular localisation of human HIF-1 alpha hydroxylases: implications for oxygen sensing. Metzen E, Berchner-Pfannschmidt U, Stengel P, Marxsen JH, Stolze I, Klinger M, Huang WQ, Wotzlaw C, Hellwig-Burgel T, Jelkmann W, Acker H, Fandrey J. J Cell Sci. 2003 Apr 1. 116(Pt 7):1319-26. 10.1242/jcs.00318 PubMed 12615973.
Backbone
  Vector backbone: pEGFP-N1
  Backbone manufacturer: Clontech
  Backbone size w/o insert (bp): 4700
  Vector type: Mammalian Expression
  Selectable markers: Neomycin (select with G418)
Growth in bacteria
  Bacterial resistance: Kanamycin, 50 μg/mL
  Growth temperature: 37°C
  Growth strain: DH5alpha
  Copy number: High Copy
Gene/Insert
  Gene/Insert name: EGLN3
  Species: H. sapiens (human)
  Insert size (bp): 730
  Entrez Gene: EGLN3 (a.k.a. HIFP4H3, HIFPH3, PHD3)
  Tag / fusion protein: EGFP (C terminal on backbone)
  Cloning method: Restriction Enzyme; 5′ cloning site HindIII (not destroyed); 3′ cloning site SacII (not destroyed)
  Sequencing primers: 5′ CMV-F; 3′ EGFP-N
Resource information
  A portion of this plasmid was derived from a plasmid made by: Peter Ratcliffe, Oxford,UK
Terms and licenses: Academic/Nonprofit Terms; Industry Terms: Not Available to Industry
How to cite: pEGFP-N1-PHD3 was a gift from Eric Metzen (Addgene plasmid # 21402 ; http://n2t.net/addgene:21402 ; RRID:Addgene_21402)
