[The description below was written by a language model from this plasmid's Addgene catalogue record.]
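Description:
pEGFP-N1-PHD3 is a mammalian expression plasmid built on the commercial pEGFP-N1 backbone (about 4.7 kb without insert), carrying the human EGLN3 coding sequence, also known as PHD3 or HIF prolyl hydroxylase 3. The insert of roughly 730 bp was placed by restriction cloning between the HindIII and SacII sites of the multiple cloning site, both of which remain intact. This puts it upstream of the backbone's EGFP so that the protein is produced with EGFP fused to its C terminus. The record does not explicitly list a promoter. However, the use of a CMV forward sequencing primer is consistent with the CMV immediate-early promoter that normally drives expression in pEGFP-N1. No feature table accompanies the entry, so other elements can only be inferred from the standard backbone.

In bacteria the plasmid is maintained at high copy number under kanamycin selection. In mammalian cells the neomycin resistance marker allows G418 selection of stable transfectants. In this vector family a single resistance gene typically serves both purposes.

EGLN3 encodes one of the oxygen-dependent prolyl hydroxylases that modify HIF-1 alpha and mark it for degradation, making it a component of the cellular oxygen-sensing pathway. The associated publication concerns the intracellular localisation of the human HIF-1 alpha hydroxylases, so the intended use is evidently fluorescence imaging of the PHD3-EGFP fusion in transfected mammalian cells. The construct could also serve for general overexpression of tagged PHD3. The record notes that part of the plasmid derives from material made in another laboratory.
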