>Addgene plasmid #21402 | pEGFP-N1-PHD3 | addgene partial sequence | sequence record 27184 | 21402 with CMV-F
TAGCAGAGCTGGTTAGTTGAACCGTCAGATCCGCTAGCGCTACCGGACTCAGATCTCGAGCTCAAGCTTG
GTACCGAGCTCGGATCCACTAGTAACGGCCGCCAGTGTGCTGGAATTCGATTGCTCTAGAATGCCCCTGG
GACACATCATGAGGCTGGACCTGGAGAAAATTGCCCTGGAGTACATCGTGCCCTGTCTGCACGAGGTGGG
CTTCTGCTACCTGGACAACTTCCTGGGCGAGGTGGTGGGCGACTGCGTCCTGGAGCGCGTCAAGCAGCTG
CACTGCACCGGGGCCCTGCGGGACGGCCAGCTGGCGGGGCCGCGCGCCGGCGTCTCCAAGCGACACCTGC
GGGGCGACCAGATCACGTGGATCGGGGGCAACGAGGAGGGCTGCGAGGCCATCAGCTTCCTCCTGTCCCT
CATCGACAGGCTGGTCCTCTACTGCGGGAGCCGGCTGGGCAAATACTACGTCAAGGAGAGGTCTAAGGCA
ATGGTGGCTTGCTATCCGGGAAATGGAACAGGTTATGTTCGCCACGTGGACAACCCCAACGGTGATGGTC
GCTGCATCACCTGCATCTACTATCTGAACAAGAATTGGGATGCCAAGCTACATGGTGGGATCCTGCGGAT
ATTTCCAGAGGGGAAATCATTCATAGCAGATGTGGAGCCCATTTTTGACAGACTCCTGTTCTTCTGGTCA
GATCGTAGGAACCCACACGAAGTGCAGCCCTCTTACGCAACCAGATATGCTATGACTGTCTGGTACTTTG
ATGCTGAAGAAAGAAAAA
